>Addgene plasmid #51873 | pCAE-MIBP1 | depositor partial sequence | sequence record 79871 | insert (modified at both ends)
GCGGCCGCAAGCTTGCCACCATGGACACTGGGGACACAGCTCTAGGACAAAAAGCTACCTCAAGGTCTGG
AGAAACTGACAGTGTGTCAGGTAGATGGAGGCAGGAACAATCAGCCGGTCTTAAGATGAGCACTTTCAGC
AGTCAGGAAGGGCAGAGACAACCGCAAATAGATCCTGACCAGATCGGAAATGTAGCTTCAGCTCAGCTGT
TCGGTTCTGGGAAGCTGGCCTCGCCTGGCGAGGGCGTACATCAAGTCACAGAGAAGCAATACCCACCACA
CCGTCCGAGTCCCTACCCATGCCAACATTCGCTCTCTTTCCCTCAGCACTCATTGCCCCAGGGCATGATG
CACAGCAACAAGCCGCACCAGAGCCTCGAGGGCCCTCCCTGGCTCTTCTCTGGCCCTTTGCCATCTGTGG
CCTCTGAGGACTTATTTCCTTTTCCAATGCACGGCCACAGTAGTGGTTACCCTAGAAAAAAGATCTCAAG
TCTCAACCCCGCTTACAGCCAATACTCCCAGAAAAGTATCGAACAGGCAGAAGATGCTCACAAAAAAGAG
CACAAACCCAAAAAGCCGGGCAAATACATCTGCCCGTACTGCAGCAGGGCATGTGCAAAACCAAGTGTCC
TGAAGAAACACATCAGGTCCCATACCGGTGAGCGGCCGTATCCGTGTATACCTTGTGGTTTCTCTTTCAA
GACAAAGAGCAATTTGTACAAGCACAGGAAGTCTCATGCCCACGCAATTAAGGCAGGCTTGGTACCCTTC
ACCGAATCATCTGTGTCTAAGCTGGACCTGGAGGCTGGCTTTATTGATGTAGAAGCAGAGATCCACTCGG
ATGGTGAACAGAGCACAGACACGGATGAGGAGAGCTCTTTATTTGCTGAGGCTTCTGACAAAGTGAGCCC
CGGCCCTCCCATCCCTTTGGACATTGCTAGCAGAGGTGGCTACCCCGGATCCTTGGAAGAATCCTTGGGA
GGTCCGATGAAGGTGCCAATTTTGATTATCCCCAAAAGTGGGATCCCGCTACCCAATGAGGGCTCTCAGT
ATCTGGGCCCTGACATGCTCCCAAACCCGTCTTTGAATGCTAAGGCCGATGACTCTCACACAGTGAAACA
GAAACTTGCACTGAGACTGTCAGAGAAAAAAGGACAAGACTCTGAGCCATCCCTCAACCTTCTGAGCCCA
CACAGCAAGGGGAGCACAGACTCTGGCTACTTTTCTCGCTCGGAAAGTGCAGAGCAGCAGATAAGCCCAC
CCAACACAAACGCAAAGTCTTACGAAGAAATCATCTTTGGGAAGTACTGTCGACTGAGTCCCAGGAATAC
ACTCAGTGTTACCCCCACGGGTCAGGAGCGTACCGCCATGGGGCGGAGGGGCCTCGTGGAACCATTACCT
CATGTAAACACCAGGTTGGAGGTCAAGATGTTTGAAGATCCCATCACACAGCTGATTCCCAGCAAAGGAG
AAATGGACCCCAGTCAAGTCAACATGTTGAAGACCACGAAGTTCAACAGTGAGTGTCGGCAGCCACAAGC
CATGGCGGCATCTGTTAGGAATGAAGGAAAACCTTACCCAGGAAGTTTCCCAGGCAGCAATCCCATTCTC
TTAGAAGCTCCCGTGGACTCTTCACCCCTTATTAGAAGCAACTCAATGCCAACTTCTTCAGCAACTAACT
TAAGCATCCCTCCTTCTTTGAGAGGAAGCCACTCGTTTGATGAAAGGATGACGGGCTCTGATGACGTGTT
CTATCCCGGCACTGTAGGCATACCTCCCCAGCGCATGCTTAGACGACAGGCAGCCTTCGAGCTGCCATCG
GTGCAAGAGGGTCACATGGAGTTTGAGCACCCTGCAAGGGTACCCAAGATCCTTGCCGGCTCATCCCTGA
AGGAAAAGAAATTAGTTCCCGGAGATAGGTCTGGCTATGACTATGATGCCTGCCGTAAACCGTATAAGAA
GTGGGAAGACCCTGAAACACCAAAACAGAGCTACAGAGATATCTCTTGCTTGAGCACCTTCAAACATGGA
GGGGAATATTTTATGGACCCCTCAGTGCCATTGCCGGGAGTGCCAACCATGTTCGGGACGACCTGCGAGA
ACAGAAAGCGCAGGAAGGAGAAAAGTGTAGGGGACGAGGAGGATACGCCTATGATCTGTGGTGGCATGGG
GAGTGCTCCTGGGAGCATGATGTCCTCAGAGTATGACTCCAAGCTGCAGGACGGAGGAAGGAGTGGCTTC
ACCATGACTGGACATGAGAGTCTTCCTCATGGTTACTCCGATCGTTTAGACCTGGCCCGGCCCCAGCTGC
CGTCTAGAAGTCCGTCTCTTGGGTCTGAGGATTTGCCCTCGGCTGGTGATCCTGACAAGATGACAGACCT
GGGCAAGAAGCCTCCGGGAAATGTGATTTCGGTGATTCAGCACACAAACTCGCTGAGCCGGCCCAATTCC
TTCGAAAGGTCTGAGTCAACAGAAATGGCAGTCAGTACACAGGACAAGACCCCCTCACCTTCTGAGATGG
GCGACAGTGAGGTTTTGGAAGGCCCCGTAAGCCCAGAGTGGGCTCCTCCAGGGGATGGTGCAGAGAGTGG
AAGCAGGCCAACCCCTTCACAGCAGGTACCTCAGCACTCCTACCATGGGCAACCAAGGCTTGTTCGCCAA
CACAACATCCAGGTCCCCGAAATCAGAGTCACAGAAGAACCTGATAAGCCCGAGAAGGAGAAGGAGGCTC
CTACCAAGGAGCCCGAGAAGCCTGTGGAAGAATTCCAGTGGCCCCAGAGAAGCGAGACTCTTTCTCAACT
CCCTGCTGAGAAGTTGCCTCCCAAAAAGAAACGCTTGAGGCTCGCAGATATGGAGCACTCCTCAGGGGAA
TCCAGTTTCGAGTCCACAGGCACCGGCCTCTCTCGGAGTCCCAGCCAAGAAAGCAACTTATCCCACAGTT
CCAGTTTCTCCATGTCCTTTGACAGAGACGAAACGGTCAAGCTCACCGCACCTCCCAAGCAGGATGAGAG
CGGGAAGCATTCCGAGTTTTTGACTGTCCCCGCGGGTTCATACTCATTGTCTGTCCCGGGTCACCACCAC
CAGAAAGAAATGCGGCGTTGCTCCTCTGAGCAGATGCCCTGTCCTCACCCGACGGAAGTCCCAGAAATAC
GGAGTAAATCATTTGATTATGGGAACCTGTCCCATGCTCCAGTGGCGGGAGCATCCCCATCAACATTATC
GCCATCCCGGGAGAGGAAGAAATGCTTTCTGGTACGCCAGGCTTCCTTCAGTGGCTCCCCAGAAATTGCC
CAAGGTGAAGCCGGCATGGACCCCAGCGTCAAGCAGGAGCAGCTGGAGCAGCTGCATGCTGGCCTCAGGG
CTGCATGGACCACTGTGCTCCCACCCCTGCCAGGGGATGACCCAGGGAAGCAGGTGGTCGGTCCTTGTGG
CCAGCTGAGCTCAGGGCCACCGCTCCACCTTGCCCAGCAACAGATCATGCACATGGACAGTCAGGAATCT
CTGAGAAATCCGTTGATTCAGCCAACATCCTACATGACAGGCAAGCACTTACCCGAACAACCGCACCTGT
TTCCACATCAAGACGCGGTCCCGTTTTCTCCTATCCAGAATGCCTTGTTTCAGTTTCAGTACCCGACTGT
CTGTATGGTTCATTTGCCAGCTCAGCAGCCTCCCTGGTGGCAGGCGCATTTCCCCCATCCCTTCACTCCA
CACCCTCAGAACAGCTACAGCAAGCCTCCTTTCCAAGCTGACATTCATTCTAGCTATTCCTTAGAGCACG
TAGCAGAACACACTGGAAAGAAATCTGCTGACTATCCGCATGCAAAAGAGCAGACTTACCCGTGCTATTC
CGGAGCATCAGGGCTACACTCCAAGAACCTCCCTCCGAAGTTTCCATCAGACCCTGGCAGTAAATCCACT
GAGGCTCCGCCCACTGAACAGCTTCTTCGAGAAGATTTTGCCTCAGAAAATGCTGGGCCTTTGCAGTCCC
TACCGGGAACGGTGGTTCCTGTTCGCATCCAGACCCACGTTCCATCCTATGGAAGTGTCATGTACACAAG
CATTTCTCAGATACTTGGACAGAATAGCCCCGCCATTGTCATATGCAAGGTCGATGAGAACATGACCCAA
AGAACACTGGTAACCAACGCGGCCATGCAAGGGATAGGATTTAACATAGCCCAAGTGCTTGGGCAGCGCA
CAGGCTTGGAAAAATACCCTCTTTGGAAAGTACCTCAGACCCTACCCCTGGGCTTGGAATCCTCCATCCC
CTTGTGTTTACCGTCCACCTCAGACAGCGCGGCCTCTCTCGGAGGAAGCAAGCGGATGCTGTCTCCAGCC
AGCAGTTTGGAGCTCTTCATGGAAACCAAGCAACAGAAACGGGTGAAAGAGGAGAAGATGTACGGGCAGA
TTGTAGAAGAGCTCAGTGCTGTGGAGTTAACCAACTCGGACATCAAGAAGGGCCTCTCCCGCCCCCAGAA
GCCCCAGCTCGTGAGGCAAGGGTGTGCCTCGGAGCCGAAGGACGGCAGCTCTCAGTCAAGGTCATCTTCC
TTCTCCTCCCTGTCACCCTCCTCGTCTCAAGACCATCCGGCTGCCAGCGGGCCTTTCCCTCCCAACAGGG
AGATACTTTCAGGTTCCAGGGCGCCGCCGCGACGGAAGTTCAGTGGGCCCTCAGAAAGCAGAGAGTCCTC
CGATGAGCTGGACATCGATGAGACCTCGTCAGACATGAGCATGAGCCCCCAGAGCTCTTCGCTGCCCACA
GGAGGCAGTCAGCAGGAAGACGAAGGGAAGGCCCGCAAGCTGCCAGTCAGCATGCTAGTCCACATGGCCT
CTGGTCCGGGAGGAAATGTGGCAAATTCCACTCTTCTTTTCACAGACGTGGCAGATTTCCAGCAGATCCT
TCAGTTCCCCAGTCTGCGGACAACAACTACTGTGAGTTGGTGCTTCTTAAATTATACAAAACCCAATTTT
GTGCAACAGGCCACCTTCAAATCCTCCGTTTATGCTTCATGGTGCATTAGTTCCTGTAACCCAAACCCAT
CAGGATTGAACACCAAGACCACGCTGGCCCTCCTGAGATCCAAACAAAAAATTACCGCCGAAATTTACAC
TCTGGCTGCTATGCACAGGCCCGGAACTGGCAAGCTCACATCATCCAGTGCCTGGAAGCAGTTTGCACAG
ATGAAACCTGATGCACCCTTCTTGTTTGGCAACAAACTAGAAAGGAAATTAGGGGGAAATGTCTTAAAGG
AAAGAGGGAAAGGAGAGATTCACGGAGATAAAGATCTTGGATCCAAACAAACCGAGCCAATCCGAATTAA
GATCTTTGAAGGGGGGTACAAATCCAATGAAGATTATGTGTATGTCAGAGGACGTGGACGGGGAAAGTAC
ATTTGTGAAGAGTGTGGAATTCGCTGTAAGAAGCCAAGCATGCTGAAAAAACATATACGCACTCATACTG
ATGTTCGGCCTTATGTATGCAAGTTATGTAATTTTGCCTTCAAGACGAAAGGAAACCTAACGAAACACAT
GAAATCTAAGGCCCACATGAAAAAGTGTCTGGAGCTGGGCGTCTCGATGACATCAGTAGATGAGACAGAA
ACAGAAGAAGCAGAAAATATGGAAGATTTGCACAAAACATCTGAGAAGCACAGCATGTCCGGCATTTCAA
CTGACCACCAGTTCTCAGATGCTGAGGAATCTGACGGAGAGGATGGAGACGATAATGATGAAGATGATGA
AGACGATGATGACTTTGATGACCAAGGAGATTTGACACCCAAAACAAGGTCAAGAAGCACCAGTCCTCAG
CCTCCTCGGTTCTCCTCCTTGCCTGTCAATGTTGGCGCTGTAGCCCACGGCGTCCCCTCAGATAGCTCTC
TGGGACATTCGTCATTGATCAGCTATTTGGTTACTCTACCCAGTATTCAGGTCACTCAGCTCATGACACC
CAGTGACTCTTGTGAAGACACCCAGATGACAGAATATCAGAGGCTGTTCCAGAGCAAAAGCACAGACTCC
GAACCCGACAAAGACAGGTTAGACATCCCAAGCTCCATGGACGAAGAGGCCATGTTGTCTTCAGAGCCAA
GCTCCTCCCCAAGGGACTTCTCCCCCTCAAGCTACCGGTCCTCACCAGGATATGATTCTTCACCCTGTCG
AGATAATTCGCCAAAGAGGTATCTGATACCCAAAGGAGATTTGTCACCCAGAAGACATTTATCACCTAGA
AGAGATCTATCACCCATGAGGCATCTGTCACCAAGAAAAGAAGCTGCATTGAGGAGAGAGATGTCCCAAG
GGGATGCTTCACCAAGGAGGCATTTGTCCCCACGGAGACCATTGTCTCCTGGAAAAGACATTACAACAAG
AAGGGACCTCTCTCCCAGAAGAGAGAGAAGATATATGACTACCATTAGAGCACCATCTCCCAGAAGGGCT
TTATACCATAACCCACCATTACCAATGGGGCAGTATCTGCAAACAGAGCCAATTGTATTGGGGCCTCCTA
ATCTAAGAAGAGGATTACCTCAGGTTCCTTACTTCAGTCTCTATGGAGACCAAGAAGGTGCTTATGAACA
TCACGGCTCCAGCCTTTTCCCTGAGGGTCCTACTGACTATGTCTTCAGTCATCTTCCCCTCCATTCTCAG
CAGCAAGTGCGAGCTCCTATCCCCATGGTGCCAGTTGGTGGGATCCAAATGGTTCACTCCTTGCCGCCAG
CCATTTCCGGTTTACATCCTCCACCCACATTGCCTCTGCCCACAGAGGGCTCTGAGGAGAAGAAAGGAGC
ACCCGGGGAGGCCCTCACCCAGGATCCCTACACCCTTTCCAGGCGGCATGAGAAACAAGCCCCTCACGTT
TTGCAGTCATCTGGTCTACCTAGTTCTCCCTCCTCCCCACGGCTATTGATGAAACAGAGTACTTCAGAAG
ACAGCCTAAATTCCACAGAGAGAGAACAGGAGGAAAACATACAGACTTGTACAAAAGCCATCGCCTCACT
CCGGATTGCAACAGAAGAGGCAGCTCTGCTTGGGGCTGATCAGCCCACATGGGTGCAGGAGTCCCCGCAG
AAACCCTTGGAGAGTGCACACATCAGCATTAGACACTTTAGCGGGCCTGAGCCAGGTCAGCTCTGTACCT
CAGCCGCCCACCCTGACTTACACGATGGTGAAAAGGACACTTTTGGTACATCACAGACTGCAGTAGCCCA
CCCCACGTTTTACAGCAAGGGCAGTGTGGATGAGAAGCAGGTGGACTTTCAGAGCAGCAAGGAATTATCT
TTAAGCACAGAGGAAGGCAATGAGCCCTCATCGGAAAAGAATCGACTCCATTGATCTGCAACCAAGCTTG
CGGCCGC
