>Addgene plasmid #51873 | pCAE-MIBP1 | addgene partial sequence | sequence record 81097 | Bglob-pA-R 5'-ttttggcagagggaaaaaga-3'
TTGTGAGCCAGGGCATTGGCCACACCAGCCACCACCTTCTGATAGGCAGCCTGCACCTGAGGAGTGAATT
CGCGGCCGCAAGCTTGGTTGCAGATCAATGGAGTCGATTCTTTTCCGATGAGGGCTCATTGCCTTCCTCT
GTGCTTAAAGATAATTCCTTGCTGCTCTGAAAGTCCACCTGCTTCTCATCCACACTGCCCTTGCTGTAAA
ACGTGGGGTGGGCTACTGCAGTCTGTGATGTACCAAAAGTGTCCTTTTCACCATCGTGTAAGTCAGGGTG
GGCGGCTGAGGTACAGAGCTGACCTGGCTCAGGCCCGCTAAAGTGTCTAATGCTGATGTGTGCACTCTCC
AAGGGTTTCTGCGGGGACTCCTGCACCCATGTGGGCTGATCAGCCCCAAGCAGAGCTGCCTCTTCTGTTG
CAATCCGGAGTGAGGCGATGGCTTTTGTACAAGTCTGTATGTTTTCCTCCTGTTCTCTCTCTGTGGAATT
TAGGCTGTCTTCTGAAGTACTCTGTTTCATCAATAGCCGTGGGGAGGAGGGAGAACTAGGTAGACCAGAT
GACTGCAAAACGTGAGGGGCTTGTTTCTCATGCCGCCTGGAAAGGGTGTAGGGATCCTGGGTGAGGGCCT
CCCCGGGTGCTCCTTTCTTCTCCTCAGAGCCCTCTGTGGGCAGAGGCAATGTGGGTGGAGGATGTAAACC
GGAAATGGCTGGCGGCAAGGAGTGAACCATTTGGATCCCACCAACTGGCACCATGGGGATAGGAGCTCGC
ACTTGCTGCTGAGAATGGAGGGGAAGATGACTGAAGACATAGTCAGTAGGACCCTCAGGGAAAAGGCTGG
AGCCGTGATGTTCATAAGCACCTTCTTGGTCTCCATAGAGACTGAAGTAAGGAACCTGAGGTAATCCTCT
TCTTAGATTAGGAGGCCCCAATACAATTGGCTCTGTTTGCAGATACTGCCCCATTGGTAATGGTGGGTTA
TGGTATAAAGCCCTTCTGGGAGATGGTGCTCTAATGGTAGTCATATATCTTCTCTCTCTTCTGGGAGAGA
GGTCCCTTCTTGTTGTAATGTCTTTTCCAGGAGACAATGGTC
