[The description below was written by a language model from this plasmid's Addgene catalogue record.]
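Description:
pCAE-MIBP1 is a mammalian expression plasmid built on the pCAGGS backbone that carries the full-length rat cDNA for c-myc intron binding protein 1 (MIBP1, also known as HIVEP2; gene symbol Hivep2). The backbone is about 4.8 kb and the insert about 7.4 kb, for a recorded total of roughly 12.1 kb. To accept the insert, the EcoRI cloning site of pCAGGS was opened and fitted with an adaptor that introduces a NotI site. The cDNA was then cloned as a NotI fragment, and both flanking NotI sites remain intact, so the insert can be released again with that enzyme. The protein is expressed without any epitope tag or fusion partner. In bacteria the plasmid is maintained at high copy number under ampicillin selection. The record lists no marker for selection in mammalian cells.

The record does not itemise promoter or polyadenylation elements, and no feature table is provided. However, pCAGGS is generally known as the vector that drives inserts from the strong, broadly active CAG promoter, a hybrid of the CMV immediate-early enhancer and the chicken β-actin promoter with its intron, followed by a rabbit β-globin polyadenylation signal. This arrangement would be expected to give robust constitutive expression of the large MIBP1 open reading frame in transfected mammalian cells. The stated purpose is simply expression of full-length rat MIBP1. The associated work concerns the biological functions of this transcription factor, which was originally identified as a protein binding the c-myc intron, so the construct suits overexpression studies of MIBP1 activity.
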