Addgene plasmid #51873: pCAE-MIBP1
Purpose: Expresses full length rat MIBP1 (cloned in pCAGGS)
Depositing lab: Kenshi Hayashi & Tomoko Tahira. Depositing organization: Kyushu University. Publication: Characterization of the biological functions of a transcription factor, c-myc intron binding protein 1 (MIBP1). Fukuda S, Yamasaki Y, Iwaki T, Kawasaki H, Akieda S, Fukuchi N, Tahira T, Hayashi K. J Biochem. 2002 Mar;131(3):349-57. 10.1093/oxfordjournals.jbchem.a003109 PubMed 11872163.
Backbone
  Vector backbone: pCAGGS
  Backbone size w/o insert (bp): 4800
  Total vector size (bp): 12100
  Modifications to backbone: Digested with EcoRI, ligated with an adaptor containing a NotI site and then digested with NotI
  Vector type: Mammalian Expression
Growth in bacteria
  Bacterial resistance: Ampicillin, 100 μg/mL
  Growth temperature: 37°C
  Growth strain: DH5alpha
  Copy number: High Copy
Gene/Insert
  Gene/Insert name: MIBP1 (alt name: HIVEP2)
  Species: R. norvegicus (rat)
  Insert size (bp): 7400
  Entrez Gene: Hivep2 (a.k.a. MIBP1)
  Tag / fusion protein: none
  Cloning method: Restriction Enzyme; 5′ cloning site NotI (not destroyed); 3′ cloning site NotI (not destroyed)
  Sequencing primers: 5′ GGTTCGGCTTCTGGCGTGTG; 3′ AGGGCATTGGCCACACCAGC
Terms and licenses: Academic/Nonprofit Terms; Industry Terms: Not Available to Industry
Depositor comments: Makino, R., Akiyama, K., Yasuda, J., Mashiyama, S., Honda, S., Sekiya, T., & Hayashi, K. (1994). Cloning and characterization of a c-myc intron binding protein (MIBP1). Nucleic acids research, 22(25), 5679-5685.
How to cite: pCAE-MIBP1 was a gift from Kenshi Hayashi & Tomoko Tahira (Addgene plasmid # 51873 ; http://n2t.net/addgene:51873 ; RRID:Addgene_51873)
